Addgene plasmid #138325: pCAG-HASAP
Purpose: chemigenetic voltage indicator
Depositing lab: Eric Schreiter. Depositing organization: HHMI, Janelia Research Campus. Publication: The HaloTag as a general scaffold for far-red tunable chemigenetic indicators. Deo C, Abdelfattah AS, Bhargava HK, Berro AJ, Falco N, Farrants H, Moeyaert B, Chupanova M, Lavis LD, Schreiter ER. Nat Chem Biol. 2021 Jun;17(6):718-723. doi: 10.1038/s41589-021-00775-w. Epub 2021 Apr 1. PubMed 33795886.
Backbone
  Vector backbone: pCAG
  Total vector size (bp): 7617
  Vector type: Mammalian Expression
Growth in bacteria
  Bacterial resistance: Ampicillin, 100 μg/mL
  Growth temperature: 37°C
  Growth strain: DH5alpha
  Copy number: High Copy
Gene/Insert
  Gene/Insert name: HASAP
  Insert size (bp): 1512
  Promoter: CAG
  Cloning method: Gibson Cloning
  Sequencing primers: 5′ ggaattcactcctcaggtgc; 3′ gactcgagcggccgcc
Terms and licenses: Academic/Nonprofit Terms; Industry Terms: Not Available to Industry
Depositor comments: Please visit https://www.biorxiv.org/content/10.1101/2020.01.08.898783v1 for BioRxiv preprint.
How to cite: pCAG-HASAP was a gift from Eric Schreiter (Addgene plasmid # 138325 ; http://n2t.net/addgene:138325 ; RRID:Addgene_138325)
