[The description below was written by a language model from this plasmid's Addgene catalogue record and pLannotate feature annotations shown in this document.]
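Description:
pCAG-HASAP is a mammalian expression plasmid of about 7.6 kb, built on a pCAG backbone, that encodes HASAP, a chemigenetic voltage indicator. It is maintained in E. coli as a high-copy plasmid through a ColE1/pUC-type origin and selected with ampicillin via the AmpR (β-lactamase) cassette. An f1 origin and remnants of a lac promoter/operator region are also present as backbone carry-over.

The 1.5 kb HASAP insert, introduced by Gibson cloning, is driven by the CAG promoter: the CMV immediate-early enhancer, the chicken β-actin promoter and a chimeric β-actin/β-globin intron. This arrangement gives strong, broad expression in mammalian cells. The short "HBB" hit just downstream most likely reflects the rabbit β-globin exon sequence that is normally part of the CAG cassette, not a separate gene. Transcription ends at a bGH polyadenylation signal.

Within the insert, the annotation detects HaloTag as two separate fragments, preceded by several hundred bases of unannotated coding sequence. That pattern would fit a rearranged or interrupted HaloTag fused to another domain, presumably the voltage-sensing portion, but the record does not identify this domain or state the exact topology. HaloTag binds chloroalkane ligands covalently, so the sensor is meant to be labelled with a synthetic dye ligand. The associated work describes HaloTag as a scaffold for far-red, tunable indicators.

A second cassette, comprising the SV40 promoter, PuroR and the SV40 poly(A) signal, with a residual ble fragment, should permit puromycin selection of transfected cells. The depositor sequence and the repository's sequencing result show the same feature set and differ by only about ten bases in length.
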