Features (pLannotate 1.2.2; 20 found; start..end, strand, type, name):
    445..906     +  CDS            HaloTag® (fragment): modified bacterial dehalogenase that forms covalent bonds with chloroalkane derivatives
    964..1398    +  CDS            HaloTag® (fragment): modified bacterial dehalogenase that forms covalent bonds with chloroalkane derivatives
   1633..1857    +  polyA_signal   bGH poly(A) signal: bovine growth hormone polyadenylation signal
   1861..1882    +  promoter       SV40 promoter (fragment): SV40 enhancer and early promoter
   1903..2331    +  rep_origin     f1 ori (sequence partly withheld): f1 bacteriophage origin of replication; arrow indicates direction of (+) strand synthesis
   2345..2674    +  promoter       SV40 promoter: SV40 enhancer and early promoter
   2683..3282    +  CDS            PuroR: puromycin N-acetyltransferase; pac from Streptomyces alboniger; confers resistance to puromycin
   3289..3447    +  CDS            ble (fragment): BLE_KLEPN - Experimental evidence at protein level: Swiss-Prot protein existence level 1. Binding protein with a strong affinity to the bleomycin family of antibiotics. Binds to CL990; an antimitotic-antibiotic compound. From Klebsiella pneumoniae.
   3442..3563    +  polyA_signal   SV40 poly(A) signal: SV40 polyadenylation signal
   3636..3652    -  protein_bind   lac operator: The lac repressor binds to the lac operator to inhibit transcription in E. coli. This inhibition can be relieved by adding lactose or isopropyl-β-D-thiogalactopyranoside (IPTG). lac repressor encoded by lacI
   3660..3690    -  promoter       lac promoter: promoter for the E. coli lac operon
   3705..3726    -  protein_bind   CAP binding site: CAP binding activates transcription in the presence of cAMP. E. coli catabolite activator protein
   3739..3831    -  CDS            lacI (fragment): lac repressor; lacI; The lac repressor binds to the lac operator to inhibit transcription in E. coli. This inhibition can be relieved by adding lactose or isopropyl-β-D-thiogalactopyranoside (IPTG).
   4014..4599    -  rep_origin     ori: high-copy-number ColE1/pMB1/pBR322/pUC origin of replication
   4770..5630    -  CDS            AmpR: β-lactamase; bla; confers resistance to ampicillin, carbenicillin, and related antibiotics
   5631..5735    -  promoter       AmpR promoter: bla
   5781..6160    +  enhancer       CMV enhancer: human cytomegalovirus immediate early enhancer
   6162..6435    +  promoter       chicken β-actin promoter: No description available
   6436..7452    +  intron         chimeric intron: chimera between introns from chicken β-actin and rabbit β-globin
   7456..7590    +  CDS            HBB: HBB_COLGU - Experimental evidence at transcript level: Swiss-Prot protein existence level 2. Involved in oxygen transport from the lung to the various peripheral tissues. From Colobus guereza (Mantled guereza) (Eastern black-and-white colobus monkey).
>Addgene plasmid #138325 | pCAG-HASAP | depositor full sequence | sequence record 267119 | pCAG-HASAP sequence 7617 bps
ATGGAGACGACTGTGAGGTATGAACAGGGGTCAGAGCTCACTAAAACTTCGAGCTCTCCAACAGCAGATG
AGCCCACGATAAAGATTGATGATGGTCGTGATGAGGGTAATGAACAAGACAGCTGTTCCAATACCATTAG
GAGAAAAATTTCCCCGTTTGTGATGTCATTTGGATTCAGAGTATTTGGAGTTGTGCTTATCATTGTAGAC
ATCATAGTGGTGATTGTGGATCTGGCCATCAGTGAGAAGAAAAGAGGCATTAGAGAGATTCTTGAAGGTG
TTTCCCTGGCTATAGCACTCTTCTTCCTTGTTGATGTTCTCATGAGAGTGTTTGTTGAAGGCTTCAAGAA
CTATTTCCGGTCCAAACTGAATACTTTGGATGCAGTCATAGTAGTGGGCACTCTGCTAATTAATATGACC
TACTCCTTCTCTGACCTTGCTGCCTTTGCCCGCGAGACCTTCCAGGCCTTCCGCACCACCGACGTCGGCC
GCAAGCTGATCATCGATCAGAACGTTTTTATCGAGGGTACGCTGCCGATGGGTGTCGTCCGCCCGCTGAC
TGAAGTCGAGATGGACCATTACCGCGAGCCGTTCCTGAATCCTGTTGACCGCGAGCCACTGTGGCGCTTC
CCAAACGAGCTGCCAATCGCCGGTGAGCCAGCGAACATCGTCGCGCTGGTCGAAGAATACATGGACTGGC
TGCACCAGTCCCCTGTCCCGAAGCTGCTGTTCTGGGGCACCCCAGGCGTTCTGATCCCACCGGCCGAAGC
CGCTCGCCTGGCCAAAAGCCTGCCTAACTGCAAGGCTGTGGACATCGGCCCGGGTCTGAATCTGCTGCAA
GAAGACAACCCGGACCTGATCGGCAGCGAGATCGCGCGCTGGCTGTCGACGCTCGAGATTTCCGGCGAGC
CAACCACTGGAGGCAGCGGAGGCACAGGAGGCAGCGGAGGCACAGGAGGCAGCATGGCAGAAATCGGTAC
TGGCTTTCCATTCGACCCCCATTATGTGGAAGTCCTGGGCGAGCGCATGCACTACGTCGATGTTGGTCCG
CGCGATGGCACCCCTGTGCTGTTCCTGCACGGTAACCCGACCTCCTCCTACGTGTGGCGCAACATCATCC
CGCATGTTGCACCGACCCATCGCTGCATTGCTCCAGACCTGATCGGTATGGGCAAATCCGACAAACCAGA
CCTGGGTTATTTCTTCGACGACCACGTCCGCTTCATGGATGCCTTCATCGAAGCCCTGGGTCTGGAAGAG
GTCGTCCTGGTCATTCACGACTGGGGCTCCGCTCTGGGTTTCCACTGGGCCAAGCGCAATCCAGAGCGCG
TCAAAGGTATTGCATTTATGGAGTTCATCCGCCCTATCCCGACCTGGGACGAATGGCCAGAATTTGCCGG
GACAGATCAGATGCCTCAAATGGTGACACTTTTGCGAGTTCTGCGAATAGTGATCCTGATTCGAATCTTT
CGCCTTGCCAGCCAGAAGAAACAACTGGAGGTAGTAACATAATGAAAGCTTGCTACCGAGCTCGGATCCA
CTAGTCCAGTGTGGTGGAATTCTGCAGATATCCAGCACAGTGGCGGCCGCTCGAGTCTAGAGGGCCCGTT
TAAACCCGCTGATCAGCCTCGACTGTGCCTTCTAGTTGCCAGCCATCTGTTGTTTGCCCCTCCCCCGTGC
CTTCCTTGACCCTGGAAGGTGCCACTCCCACTGTCCTTTCCTAATAAAATGAGGAAATTGCATCGCATTG
TCTGAGTAGGTGTCATTCTATTCTGGGGGGTGGGGTGGGGCAGGACAGCAAGGGGGAGGATTGGGAAGAC
AATAGCAGGCATGCTGGGGATGCGGTGGGCTCTATGGCTTCTGAGGCGGAAAGAACCAGCTGGGGCTCTA
GGGGGTATCCCC
[124 nt withheld, positions 1903-2026]
C
[91 nt withheld, positions 2028-2118]
A
[49 nt withheld, positions 2120-2168]
CCTTTGACGTTGGAGTCCACGTTCTTT
[37 nt withheld, positions 2196-2232]
ACCCTATCTCGGTCTATTCTTTTGATTTATAAGGGATTTTGCCGATTTCGGCCTATTGGTTAAAAAATGA
GCTGATTTAACAAAAATTTAACGCGAATTAATTCTGTGGAATGTGTGTCAGTTAGGGTGTGGAAAGTCCC
CAGGCTCCCCAGCAGGCAGAAGTATGCAAAGCATGCATCTCAATTAGTCAGCAACCAGGTGTGGAAAGTC
CCCAGGCTCCCCAGCAGGCAGAAGTATGCAAAGCATGCATCTCAATTAGTCAGCAACCATAGTCCCGCCC
CTAACTCCGCCCATCCCGCCCCTAACTCCGCCCAGTTCCGCCCATTCTCCGCCCCATGGCTGACTAATTT
TTTTTATTTATGCAGAGGCCGAGGCCGCCTCTGCCTCTGAGCTATTCCAGAAGTAGTGAGGAGGCTTTTT
TGGAGGCCTAGGCTTTTGCAAAAAGCTCCCATGACCGAGTACAAGCCCACGGTGCGCCTCGCCACCCGCG
ACGACGTCCCCCGGGCCGTACGCACCCTCGCCGCCGCGTTCGCCGACTACCCCGCCACGCGCCACACCGT
CGACCCGGACCGCCACATCGAGCGGGTCACCGAGCTGCAAGAACTCTTCCTCACGCGCGTCGGGCTCGAC
ATCGGCAAGGTGTGGGTCGCGGACGACGGCGCCGCGGTGGCGGTCTGGACCACGCCGGAGAGCGTCGAAG
CGGGGGCGGTGTTCGCCGAGATCGGCCCGCGCATGGCCGAGTTGAGCGGTTCCCGGCTGGCCGCGCAGCA
ACAGATGGAAGGCCTCCTGGCGCCGCACCGGCCCAAGGAGCCCGCGTGGTTCCTGGCCACCGTCGGCGTC
TCGCCCGACCACCAGGGCAAGGGTCTGGGCAGCGCCGTCGTGCTCCCCGGAGTGGAGGCGGCCGAGCGCG
CCGGGGTGCCCGCCTTCCTGGAGACCTCCGCGCCCCGCAACCTCCCCTTCTACGAGCGGCTCGGCTTCAC
CGTCACCGCCGACGTCGAGGTGCCCGAAGGACCGCGCACCTGGTGCATGACCCGCAAGCCCGGTGCCTGA
TTCGAAATGACCGACCAAGCGACGCCCAACCTGCCATCACGAGATTTCGATTCCACCGCCGCCTTCTATG
AAAGGTTGGGCTTCGGAATCGTTTTCCGGGACGCCGGCTGGATGATCCTCCAGCGCGGGGATCTCATGCT
GGAGTTCTTCGCCCACCCCAACTTGTTTATTGCAGCTTATAATGGTTACAAATAAAGCAATAGCATCACA
AATTTCACAAATAAAGCATTTTTTTCACTGCATTCTAGTTGTGGTTTGTCCAAACTCATCAATGTATCTT
ATCATGTCTGTATACCGTCGACCTCTAGCTAGAGCTTGGCGTAATCATGGTCATAGCTGTTTCCTGTGTG
AAATTGTTATCCGCTCACAATTCCACACAACATACGAGCCGGAAGCATAAAGTGTAAAGCCTGGGGTGCC
TAATGAGTGAGCTAACTCACATTAATTGCGTTGCGCTCACTGCCCGCTTTCCAGTCGGGAAACCTGTCGT
GCCAGCTGCATTAATGAATCGGCCAACGCGCGGGGAGAGGCGGTTTGCGTATTGGGCGCTCTTCCGCTTC
CTCGCTCACTGACTCGCTGCGCTCGGTCGTTCGGCTGCGGCGAGCGGTATCAGCTCACTCAAAGGCGGTA
ATACGGTTATCCACAGAATCAGGGGATAACGCAGGAAAGAACATGTGAGCAAAAGGCCAGCAAAAGGCCA
GGAACCGTAAAAAGGCCGCGTTGCTGGCGTTTTTCCATAGGCTCCGCCCCCCTGACGAGCATCACAAAAA
TCGACGCTCAAGTCAGAGGTGGCGAAACCCGACAGGACTATAAAGATACCAGGCGTTTCCCCCTGGAAGC
TCCCTCGTGCGCTCTCCTGTTCCGACCCTGCCGCTTACCGGATACCTGTCCGCCTTTCTCCCTTCGGGAA
GCGTGGCGCTTTCTCATAGCTCACGCTGTAGGTATCTCAGTTCGGTGTAGGTCGTTCGCTCCAAGCTGGG
CTGTGTGCACGAACCCCCCGTTCAGCCCGACCGCTGCGCCTTATCCGGTAACTATCGTCTTGAGTCCAAC
CCGGTAAGACACGACTTATCGCCACTGGCAGCAGCCACTGGTAACAGGATTAGCAGAGCGAGGTATGTAG
GCGGTGCTACAGAGTTCTTGAAGTGGTGGCCTAACTACGGCTACACTAGAAGAACAGTATTTGGTATCTG
CGCTCTGCTGAAGCCAGTTACCTTCGGAAAAAGAGTTGGTAGCTCTTGATCCGGCAAACAAACCACCGCT
GGTAGCGGTTTTTTTGTTTGCAAGCAGCAGATTACGCGCAGAAAAAAAGGATCTCAAGAAGATCCTTTGA
TCTTTTCTACGGGGTCTGACGCTCAGTGGAACGAAAACTCACGTTAAGGGATTTTGGTCATGAGATTATC
AAAAAGGATCTTCACCTAGATCCTTTTAAATTAAAAATGAAGTTTTAAATCAATCTAAAGTATATATGAG
TAAACTTGGTCTGACAGTTACCAATGCTTAATCAGTGAGGCACCTATCTCAGCGATCTGTCTATTTCGTT
CATCCATAGTTGCCTGACTCCCCGTCGTGTAGATAACTACGATACGGGAGGGCTTACCATCTGGCCCCAG
TGCTGCAATGATACCGCGAGACCCACGCTCACCGGCTCCAGATTTATCAGCAATAAACCAGCCAGCCGGA
AGGGCCGAGCGCAGAAGTGGTCCTGCAACTTTATCCGCCTCCATCCAGTCTATTAATTGTTGCCGGGAAG
CTAGAGTAAGTAGTTCGCCAGTTAATAGTTTGCGCAACGTTGTTGCCATTGCTACAGGCATCGTGGTGTC
ACGCTCGTCGTTTGGTATGGCTTCATTCAGCTCCGGTTCCCAACGATCAAGGCGAGTTACATGATCCCCC
ATGTTGTGCAAAAAAGCGGTTAGCTCCTTCGGTCCTCCGATCGTTGTCAGAAGTAAGTTGGCCGCAGTGT
TATCACTCATGGTTATGGCAGCACTGCATAATTCTCTTACTGTCATGCCATCCGTAAGATGCTTTTCTGT
GACTGGTGAGTACTCAACCAAGTCATTCTGAGAATAGTGTATGCGGCGACCGAGTTGCTCTTGCCCGGCG
TCAATACGGGATAATACCGCGCCACATAGCAGAACTTTAAAAGTGCTCATCATTGGAAAACGTTCTTCGG
GGCGAAAACTCTCAAGGATCTTACCGCTGTTGAGATCCAGTTCGATGTAACCCACTCGTGCACCCAACTG
ATCTTCAGCATCTTTTACTTTCACCAGCGTTTCTGGGTGAGCAAAAACAGGAAGGCAAAATGCCGCAAAA
AAGGGAATAAGGGCGACACGGAAATGTTGAATACTCATACTCTTCCTTTTTCAATATTATTGAAGCATTT
ATCAGGGTTATTGTCTCATGAGCGGATACATATTTGAATGTATTTAGAAAAATAAACAAATAGGGGTTCC
GCGCACATTTCCCCGAAAAGTGCCACCTGACGTCGACGGATCGGGGTCGACATTGATTATTGACTAGTTA
TTAATAGTAATCAATTACGGGGTCATTAGTTCATAGCCCATATATGGAGTTCCGCGTTACATAACTTACG
GTAAATGGCCCGCCTGGCTGACCGCCCAACGACCCCCGCCCATTGACGTCAATAATGACGTATGTTCCCA
TAGTAACGCCAATAGGGACTTTCCATTGACGTCAATGGGTGGAGTATTTACGGTAAACTGCCCACTTGGC
AGTACATCAAGTGTATCATATGCCAAGTACGCCCCCTATTGACGTCAATGACGGTAAATGGCCCGCCTGG
CATTATGCCCAGTACATGACCTTATGGGACTTTCCTACTTGGCAGTACATCTACGTATTAGTCATCGCTA
TTACCATGGTCGAGGTGAGCCCCACGTTCTGCTTCACTCTCCCCATCTCCCCCCCCTCCCCACCCCCAAT
TTTGTATTTATTTATTTTTTAATTATTTTGTGCAGCGATGGGGGCGGGGGGGGGGGGCGCGCGCCAGGCG
GGGCGGGGCGGGGCGAGGGGCGGGGCGGGGCGAGGCGGAGAGGTGCGGCGGCAGCCAATCAGAGCGGCGC
GCTCCGAAAGTTTCCTTTTATGGCGAGGCGGCGGCGGCGGCGGCCCTATAAAAAGCGAAGCGCGCGGCGG
GCGGGAGTCGCTGCGCGCTGCCTTCGCCCCGTGCCCCGCTCCGCCGCCGCCTCGCGCCGCCCGCCCCGGC
TCTGACTGACCGCGTTACTCCCACAGGTGAGCGGGCGGGACGGCCCTTCTCCTCCGGGCTGTAATTAGCG
CTTGGTTTAATGACGGCTTGTTTCTTTTCTGTGGCTGCGTGAAAGCCTTGAGGGGCTCCGGGAGGGCCCT
TTGTGCGGGGGGAGCGGCTCGGGGGGTGCGTGCGTGTGTGTGTGCGTGGGGAGCGCCGCGTGCGGCTCCG
CGCTGCCCGGCGGCTGTGAGCGCTGCGGGCGCGGCGCGGGGCTTTGTGCGCTCCGCAGTGTGCGCGAGGG
GAGCGCGGCCGGGGGCGGTGCCCCGCGGTGCGGGGGGGGCTGCGAGGGGAACAAAGGCTGCGTGCGGGGT
GTGTGCGTGGGGGGGTGAGCAGGGGGTGTGGGCGCGTCGGTCGGGCTGCAACCCCCCCTGCACCCCCCTC
CCCGAGTTGCTGAGCACGGCCCGGCTTCGGGTGCGGGGCTCCGTACGGGGCGTGGCGCGGGGCTCGCCGT
GCCGGGCGGGGGGTGGCGGCAGGTGGGGGTGCCGGGCGGGGCGGGGCCGCCTCGGGCCGGGGAGGGCTCG
GGGGAGGGGCGCGGCGGCCCCCGGAGCGCCGGCGGCTGTCGAGGCGCGGCGAGCCGCAGCCATTGCCTTT
TATGGTAATCGTGCGAGAGGGCGCAGGGACTTCCTTTGTCCCAAATCTGTGCGGAGCCGAAATCTGGGAG
GCGCCGCCGCACCCCCTCTAGCGGGCGCGGGGCGAAGCGGTGCGGCGCCGGCAGGAAGGAAATGGGCGGG
GAGGGCCTTCGTGCGTCGCCGCGCCGCCGTCCCCTTCTCCCTCTCCAGCCTCGGGGCTGTCCGCGGGGGG
ACGGCTGCCTTCGGGGGGGACGGGGCAGGGCGGGGTTCGGCTTCTGGCGTGTGACCGGCGGCTCTAGAGC
CTCTGCTAACCATGTTCATGCCTTCTTCTTTTTCCTACAGCTCCTGGGCAACGTGCTGGTTATTGTGCTG
TCTCATCATTTTGGCAAAGAATTCCTCGAGGAATTCACTCCTCAGGTGCAGGCTGCCTATCAGAAGGTGG
TGGCTGGTGTGGCCAATGCCCTGGCTCACAAATACCACTGAGATCTGCATGAGCTAGCCGCCACC
