Features (pLannotate 1.2.2; 20 found; start..end, strand, type, name):
      1..380     +  enhancer       CMV enhancer: human cytomegalovirus immediate early enhancer
    382..654     +  promoter       chicken β-actin promoter: No description available
    655..1671    +  intron         chimeric intron: chimera between introns from chicken β-actin and rabbit β-globin
   1675..1809    +  CDS            HBB: HBB_COLGU - Experimental evidence at transcript level: Swiss-Prot protein existence level 2. Involved in oxygen transport from the lung to the various peripheral tissues. From Colobus guereza (Mantled guereza) (Eastern black-and-white colobus monkey).
   2281..2742    +  CDS            HaloTag® (fragment): modified bacterial dehalogenase that forms covalent bonds with chloroalkane derivatives
   2800..3234    +  CDS            HaloTag® (fragment): modified bacterial dehalogenase that forms covalent bonds with chloroalkane derivatives
   3469..3693    +  polyA_signal   bGH poly(A) signal: bovine growth hormone polyadenylation signal
   3697..3718    +  promoter       SV40 promoter (fragment): SV40 enhancer and early promoter
   3739..4167    +  rep_origin     f1 ori (sequence partly withheld): f1 bacteriophage origin of replication; arrow indicates direction of (+) strand synthesis
   4181..4510    +  promoter       SV40 promoter: SV40 enhancer and early promoter
   4521..5120    +  CDS            PuroR: puromycin N-acetyltransferase; pac from Streptomyces alboniger; confers resistance to puromycin
   5127..5285    +  CDS            ble (fragment): BLE_KLEPN - Experimental evidence at protein level: Swiss-Prot protein existence level 1. Binding protein with a strong affinity to the bleomycin family of antibiotics. Binds to CL990; an antimitotic-antibiotic compound. From Klebsiella pneumoniae.
   5280..5401    +  polyA_signal   SV40 poly(A) signal: SV40 polyadenylation signal
   5474..5490    -  protein_bind   lac operator: The lac repressor binds to the lac operator to inhibit transcription in E. coli. This inhibition can be relieved by adding lactose or isopropyl-β-D-thiogalactopyranoside (IPTG). lac repressor encoded by lacI
   5498..5528    -  promoter       lac promoter: promoter for the E. coli lac operon
   5543..5564    -  protein_bind   CAP binding site: CAP binding activates transcription in the presence of cAMP. E. coli catabolite activator protein
   5577..5669    -  CDS            lacI (fragment): lac repressor; lacI; The lac repressor binds to the lac operator to inhibit transcription in E. coli. This inhibition can be relieved by adding lactose or isopropyl-β-D-thiogalactopyranoside (IPTG).
   5852..6440    -  rep_origin     ori: high-copy-number ColE1/pMB1/pBR322/pUC origin of replication
   6611..7471    -  CDS            AmpR: β-lactamase; bla; confers resistance to ampicillin, carbenicillin, and related antibiotics
   7472..7576    -  promoter       AmpR promoter: bla
>Addgene plasmid #138325 | pCAG-HASAP | addgene full sequence | sequence record 274365 | Addgene NGS Result
GACATTGATTATTGACTAGTTATTAATAGTAATCAATTACGGGGTCATTAGTTCATAGCCCATATATGGA
GTTCCGCGTTACATAACTTACGGTAAATGGCCCGCCTGGCTGACCGCCCAACGACCCCCGCCCATTGACG
TCAATAATGACGTATGTTCCCATAGTAACGCCAATAGGGACTTTCCATTGACGTCAATGGGTGGAGTATT
TACGGTAAACTGCCCACTTGGCAGTACATCAAGTGTATCATATGCCAAGTACGCCCCCTATTGACGTCAA
TGACGGTAAATGGCCCGCCTGGCATTATGCCCAGTACATGACCTTATGGGACTTTCCTACTTGGCAGTAC
ATCTACGTATTAGTCATCGCTATTACCATGGTCGAGGTGAGCCCCACGTTCTGCTTCACTCTCCCCATCT
CCCCCCCCTCCCCACCCCCAATTTTGTATTTATTTATTTTTTAATTATTTTGTGCAGCGATGGGGGCGGG
GGGGGGGGCGCGCGCCAGGCGGGGCGGGGCGGGGCGAGGGGCGGGGCGGGGCGAGGCGGAGAGGTGCGGC
GGCAGCCAATCAGAGCGGCGCGCTCCGAAAGTTTCCTTTTATGGCGAGGCGGCGGCGGCGGCGGCCCTAT
AAAAAGCGAAGCGCGCGGCGGGCGGGAGTCGCTGCGCGCTGCCTTCGCCCCGTGCCCCGCTCCGCCGCCG
CCTCGCGCCGCCCGCCCCGGCTCTGACTGACCGCGTTACTCCCACAGGTGAGCGGGCGGGACGGCCCTTC
TCCTCCGGGCTGTAATTAGCGCTTGGTTTAATGACGGCTTGTTTCTTTTCTGTGGCTGCGTGAAAGCCTT
GAGGGGCTCCGGGAGGGCCCTTTGTGCGGGGGGAGCGGCTCGGGGGGTGCGTGCGTGTGTGTGTGCGTGG
GGAGCGCCGCGTGCGGCTCCGCGCTGCCCGGCGGCTGTGAGCGCTGCGGGCGCGGCGCGGGGCTTTGTGC
GCTCCGCAGTGTGCGCGAGGGGAGCGCGGCCGGGGGCGGTGCCCCGCGGTGCGGGGGGGGCTGCGAGGGG
AACAAAGGCTGCGTGCGGGGTGTGTGCGTGGGGGGGTGAGCAGGGGGTGTGGGCGCGTCGGTCGGGCTGC
AACCCCCCCTGCACCCCCCTCCCCGAGTTGCTGAGCACGGCCCGGCTTCGGGTGCGGGGCTCCGTACGGG
GCGTGGCGCGGGGCTCGCCGTGCCGGGCGGGGGGTGGCGGCAGGTGGGGGTGCCGGGCGGGGCGGGGCCG
CCTCGGGCCGGGGAGGGCTCGGGGGAGGGGCGCGGCGGCCCCCGGAGCGCCGGCGGCTGTCGAGGCGCGG
CGAGCCGCAGCCATTGCCTTTTATGGTAATCGTGCGAGAGGGCGCAGGGACTTCCTTTGTCCCAAATCTG
TGCGGAGCCGAAATCTGGGAGGCGCCGCCGCACCCCCTCTAGCGGGCGCGGGGCGAAGCGGTGCGGCGCC
GGCAGGAAGGAAATGGGCGGGGAGGGCCTTCGTGCGTCGCCGCGCCGCCGTCCCCTTCTCCCTCTCCAGC
CTCGGGGCTGTCCGCGGGGGGACGGCTGCCTTCGGGGGGGACGGGGCAGGGCGGGGTTCGGCTTCTGGCG
TGTGACCGGCGGCTCTAGAGCCTCTGCTAACCATGTTCATGCCTTCTTCTTTTTCCTACAGCTCCTGGGC
AACGTGCTGGTTATTGTGCTGTCTCATCATTTTGGCAAAGAATTCCTCGAGGAATTCACTCCTCAGGTGC
AGGCTGCCTATCAGAAGGTGGTGGCTGGTGTGGCCAATGCCCTGGCTCACAAATACCACTGAGATCTGCA
TGAGCTAGCCGCCACCATGGAGACGACTGTGAGGTATGAACAGGGGTCAGAGCTCACTAAAACTTCGAGC
TCTCCAACAGCAGATGAGCCCACGATAAAGATTGATGATGGTCGTGATGAGGGTAATGAACAAGACAGCT
GTTCCAATACCATTAGGAGAAAAATTTCCCCGTTTGTGATGTCATTTGGATTCAGAGTATTTGGAGTTGT
GCTTATCATTGTAGACATCATAGTGGTGATTGTGGATCTGGCCATCAGTGAGAAGAAAAGAGGCATTAGA
GAGATTCTTGAAGGTGTTTCCCTGGCTATAGCACTCTTCTTCCTTGTTGATGTTCTCATGAGAGTGTTTG
TTGAAGGCTTCAAGAACTATTTCCGGTCCAAACTGAATACTTTGGATGCAGTCATAGTAGTGGGCACTCT
GCTAATTAATATGACCTACTCCTTCTCTGACCTTGCTGCCTTTGCCCGCGAGACCTTCCAGGCCTTCCGC
ACCACCGACGTCGGCCGCAAGCTGATCATCGATCAGAACGTTTTTATCGAGGGTACGCTGCCGATGGGTG
TCGTCCGCCCGCTGACTGAAGTCGAGATGGACCATTACCGCGAGCCGTTCCTGAATCCTGTTGACCGCGA
GCCACTGTGGCGCTTCCCAAACGAGCTGCCAATCGCCGGTGAGCCAGCGAACATCGTCGCGCTGGTCGAA
GAATACATGGACTGGCTGCACCAGTCCCCTGTCCCGAAGCTGCTGTTCTGGGGCACCCCAGGCGTTCTGA
TCCCACCGGCCGAAGCCGCTCGCCTGGCCAAAAGCCTGCCTAACTGCAAGGCTGTGGACATCGGCCCGGG
TCTGAATCTGCTGCAAGAAGACAACCCGGACCTGATCGGCAGCGAGATCGCGCGCTGGCTGTCGACGCTC
GAGATTTCCGGCGAGCCAACCACTGGAGGCAGCGGAGGCACAGGAGGCAGCGGAGGCACAGGAGGCAGCA
TGGCAGAAATCGGTACTGGCTTTCCATTCGACCCCCATTATGTGGAAGTCCTGGGCGAGCGCATGCACTA
CGTCGATGTTGGTCCGCGCGATGGCACCCCTGTGCTGTTCCTGCACGGTAACCCGACCTCCTCCTACGTG
TGGCGCAACATCATCCCGCATGTTGCACCGACCCATCGCTGCATTGCTCCAGACCTGATCGGTATGGGCA
AATCCGACAAACCAGACCTGGGTTATTTCTTCGACGACCACGTCCGCTTCATGGATGCCTTCATCGAAGC
CCTGGGTCTGGAAGAGGTCGTCCTGGTCATTCACGACTGGGGCTCCGCTCTGGGTTTCCACTGGGCCAAG
CGCAATCCAGAGCGCGTCAAAGGTATTGCATTTATGGAGTTCATCCGCCCTATCCCGACCTGGGACGAAT
GGCCAGAATTTGCCGGGACAGATCAGATGCCTCAAATGGTGACACTTTTGCGAGTTCTGCGAATAGTGAT
CCTGATTCGAATCTTTCGCCTTGCCAGCCAGAAGAAACAACTGGAGGTAGTAACATAATGAAAGCTTGCT
ACCGAGCTCGGATCCACTAGTCCAGTGTGGTGGAATTCTGCAGATATCCAGCACAGTGGCGGCCGCTCGA
GTCTAGAGGGCCCGTTTAAACCCGCTGATCAGCCTCGACTGTGCCTTCTAGTTGCCAGCCATCTGTTGTT
TGCCCCTCCCCCGTGCCTTCCTTGACCCTGGAAGGTGCCACTCCCACTGTCCTTTCCTAATAAAATGAGG
AAATTGCATCGCATTGTCTGAGTAGGTGTCATTCTATTCTGGGGGGTGGGGTGGGGCAGGACAGCAAGGG
GGAGGATTGGGAAGACAATAGCAGGCATGCTGGGGATGCGGTGGGCTCTATGGCTTCTGAGGCGGAAAGA
ACCAGCTGGGGCTCTAGGGGGTATCCCC
[124 nt withheld, positions 3739-3862]
C
[91 nt withheld, positions 3864-3954]
A
[49 nt withheld, positions 3956-4004]
CCTTTGACGTTGGAGTCCACGTTCTTT
[37 nt withheld, positions 4032-4068]
ACCCTATCTCGGTCTATTCTTTTGATTTATAAGGGATTTTGCCGATTTCGGCCTATTGGTTAAAAAATGA
GCTGATTTAACAAAAATTTAACGCGAATTAATTCTGTGGAATGTGTGTCAGTTAGGGTGTGGAAAGTCCC
CAGGCTCCCCAGCAGGCAGAAGTATGCAAAGCATGCATCTCAATTAGTCAGCAACCAGGTGTGGAAAGTC
CCCAGGCTCCCCAGCAGGCAGAAGTATGCAAAGCATGCATCTCAATTAGTCAGCAACCATAGTCCCGCCC
CTAACTCCGCCCATCCCGCCCCTAACTCCGCCCAGTTCCGCCCATTCTCCGCCCCATGGCTGACTAATTT
TTTTTATTTATGCAGAGGCCGAGGCCGCCTCTGCCTCTGAGCTATTCCAGAAGTAGTGAGGAGGCTTTTT
TGGAGGCCTAGGCTTTTGCAAAAAGCTCCCGCATGACCGAGTACAAGCCCACGGTGCGCCTCGCCACCCG
CGACGACGTCCCCAGGGCCGTACGCACCCTCGCCGCCGCGTTCGCCGACTACCCCGCCACGCGCCACACC
GTCGATCCGGACCGCCACATCGAGCGGGTCACCGAGCTGCAAGAACTCTTCCTCACGCGCGTCGGGCTCG
ACATCGGCAAGGTGTGGGTCGCGGACGACGGCGCCGCGGTGGCGGTCTGGACCACGCCGGAGAGCGTCGA
AGCGGGGGCGGTGTTCGCCGAGATCGGCCCGCGCATGGCCGAGTTGAGCGGTTCCCGGCTGGCCGCGCAG
CAACAGATGGAAGGCCTCCTGGCGCCGCACCGGCCCAAGGAGCCCGCGTGGTTCCTGGCCACCGTCGGCG
TCTCGCCCGACCACCAGGGCAAGGGTCTGGGCAGCGCCGTCGTGCTCCCCGGAGTGGAGGCGGCCGAGCG
CGCCGGGGTGCCCGCCTTCCTGGAGACCTCCGCGCCCCGCAACCTCCCCTTCTACGAGCGGCTCGGCTTC
ACCGTCACCGCCGACGTCGAGGTGCCCGAAGGACCGCGCACCTGGTGCATGACCCGCAAGCCCGGTGCCT
GATTCGAAATGACCGACCAAGCGACGCCCAACCTGCCATCACGAGATTTCGATTCCACCGCCGCCTTCTA
TGAAAGGTTGGGCTTCGGAATCGTTTTCCGGGACGCCGGCTGGATGATCCTCCAGCGCGGGGATCTCATG
CTGGAGTTCTTCGCCCACCCCAACTTGTTTATTGCAGCTTATAATGGTTACAAATAAAGCAATAGCATCA
CAAATTTCACAAATAAAGCATTTTTTTCACTGCATTCTAGTTGTGGTTTGTCCAAACTCATCAATGTATC
TTATCATGTCTGTATACCGTCGACCTCTAGCTAGAGCTTGGCGTAATCATGGTCATAGCTGTTTCCTGTG
TGAAATTGTTATCCGCTCACAATTCCACACAACATACGAGCCGGAAGCATAAAGTGTAAAGCCTGGGGTG
CCTAATGAGTGAGCTAACTCACATTAATTGCGTTGCGCTCACTGCCCGCTTTCCAGTCGGGAAACCTGTC
GTGCCAGCTGCATTAATGAATCGGCCAACGCGCGGGGAGAGGCGGTTTGCGTATTGGGCGCTCTTCCGCT
TCCTCGCTCACTGACTCGCTGCGCTCGGTCGTTCGGCTGCGGCGAGCGGTATCAGCTCACTCAAAGGCGG
TAATACGGTTATCCACAGAATCAGGGGATAACGCAGGAAAGAACATGTGAGCAAAAGGCCAGCAAAAGGC
CAGGAACCGTAAAAAGGCCGCGTTGCTGGCGTTTTTCCATAGGCTCCGCCCCCCTGACGAGCATCACAAA
AATCGACGCTCAAGTCAGAGGTGGCGAAACCCGACAGGACTATAAAGATACCAGGCGTTTCCCCCTGGAA
GCTCCCTCGTGCGCTCTCCTGTTCCGACCCTGCCGCTTACCGGATACCTGTCCGCCTTTCTCCCTTCGGG
AAGCGTGGCGCTTTCTCATAGCTCACGCTGTAGGTATCTCAGTTCGGTGTAGGTCGTTCGCTCCAAGCTG
GGCTGTGTGCACGAACCCCCCGTTCAGCCCGACCGCTGCGCCTTATCCGGTAACTATCGTCTTGAGTCCA
ACCCGGTAAGACACGACTTATCGCCACTGGCAGCAGCCACTGGTAACAGGATTAGCAGAGCGAGGTATGT
AGGCGGTGCTACAGAGTTCTTGAAGTGGTGGCCTAACTACGGCTACACTAGAAGAACAGTATTTGGTATC
TGCGCTCTGCTGAAGCCAGTTACCTTCGGAAAAAGAGTTGGTAGCTCTTGATCCGGCAAACAAACCACCG
CTGGTAGCGGTGGTTTTTTTGTTTGCAAGCAGCAGATTACGCGCAGAAAAAAAGGATCTCAAGAAGATCC
TTTGATCTTTTCTACGGGGTCTGACGCTCAGTGGAACGAAAACTCACGTTAAGGGATTTTGGTCATGAGA
TTATCAAAAAGGATCTTCACCTAGATCCTTTTAAATTAAAAATGAAGTTTTAAATCAATCTAAAGTATAT
ATGAGTAAACTTGGTCTGACAGTTACCAATGCTTAATCAGTGAGGCACCTATCTCAGCGATCTGTCTATT
TCGTTCATCCATAGTTGCCTGACTCCCCGTCGTGTAGATAACTACGATACGGGAGGGCTTACCATCTGGC
CCCAGTGCTGCAATGATACCGCGAGACCCACGCTCACCGGCTCCAGATTTATCAGCAATAAACCAGCCAG
CCGGAAGGGCCGAGCGCAGAAGTGGTCCTGCAACTTTATCCGCCTCCATCCAGTCTATTAATTGTTGCCG
GGAAGCTAGAGTAAGTAGTTCGCCAGTTAATAGTTTGCGCAACGTTGTTGCCATTGCTACAGGCATCGTG
GTGTCACGCTCGTCGTTTGGTATGGCTTCATTCAGCTCCGGTTCCCAACGATCAAGGCGAGTTACATGAT
CCCCCATGTTGTGCAAAAAAGCGGTTAGCTCCTTCGGTCCTCCGATCGTTGTCAGAAGTAAGTTGGCCGC
AGTGTTATCACTCATGGTTATGGCAGCACTGCATAATTCTCTTACTGTCATGCCATCCGTAAGATGCTTT
TCTGTGACTGGTGAGTACTCAACCAAGTCATTCTGAGAATAGTGTATGCGGCGACCGAGTTGCTCTTGCC
CGGCGTCAATACGGGATAATACCGCGCCACATAGCAGAACTTTAAAAGTGCTCATCATTGGAAAACGTTC
TTCGGGGCGAAAACTCTCAAGGATCTTACCGCTGTTGAGATCCAGTTCGATGTAACCCACTCGTGCACCC
AACTGATCTTCAGCATCTTTTACTTTCACCAGCGTTTCTGGGTGAGCAAAAACAGGAAGGCAAAATGCCG
CAAAAAAGGGAATAAGGGCGACACGGAAATGTTGAATACTCATACTCTTCCTTTTTCAATATTATTGAAG
CATTTATCAGGGTTATTGTCTCATGAGCGGATACATATTTGAATGTATTTAGAAAAATAAACAAATAGGG
GTTCCGCGCACATTTCCCCGAAAAGTGCCACCTGACGTC
